Addgene plasmid #223508: pCMV_NESPylRS(AF)_hU6tRNAPyl
Purpose: PylRS (AF)/tRNA Pyl orthogonal pair for genetic code expansion that allows site-specific incorporation of noncanonical amino-acids into a POI using the Amber stop codon
Depositing lab: Edward Lemke. Depositing organization: European Molecular Biology Laboratory (EMBL), Heidelberg. Publication: Debugging Eukaryotic Genetic Code Expansion for Site-Specific Click-PAINT Super-Resolution Microscopy. Nikic I, Estrada Girona G, Kang JH, Paci G, Mikhaleva S, Koehler C, Shymanska NV, Ventura Santos C, Spitz D, Lemke EA. Angew Chem Int Ed Engl. 2016 Dec 23;55(52):16172-16176. doi: 10.1002/anie.201608284. Epub 2016 Nov 2. PubMed 27804198.
Backbone
  Vector backbone: pCMV
  Vector type: Mammalian Expression
  Selectable markers: Hygromycin
Growth in bacteria
  Bacterial resistance: Ampicillin, 100 μg/mL
  Growth temperature: 37°C
  Growth strain: DH5alpha
  Copy number: High Copy
Gene/Insert 1
  Gene/Insert name: NES Pyrrolysyl-tRNA Synthetase (AF)
  Species: Methanosarcina mazei
  Insert size (bp): 1392
  Mutation: Y306A; Y384F
  Entrez Gene: pylS (a.k.a. MM_RS07465, MM_1445)
  Promoter: CVM, SP6
  Cloning method: Restriction Enzyme; 5′ cloning site unknown (unknown if destroyed); 3′ cloning site unknown (unknown if destroyed)
  Sequencing primers: 5′ n/a
Gene/Insert 2
  Gene/Insert name: tRNA Pyl
  Species: Methanosarcina mazei
  Insert size (bp): 321
  Promoter: U6
  Cloning method: Restriction Enzyme; 5′ cloning site unknown (unknown if destroyed); 3′ cloning site unknown (unknown if destroyed)
  Sequencing primers: 5′ n/a
Terms and licenses: Academic/Nonprofit Terms; Industry Terms: Not Available to Industry
How to cite: pCMV_NESPylRS(AF)_hU6tRNAPyl was a gift from Edward Lemke (Addgene plasmid # 223508 ; http://n2t.net/addgene:223508 ; RRID:Addgene_223508)
