[The description below was written by a language model from this plasmid's Addgene catalogue record and pLannotate feature annotations shown in this document.]
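Description:
pCMV_NESPylRS(AF)_hU6tRNAPyl is a mammalian expression plasmid of about 7.5 kb, built on a pCMV backbone, that supplies both halves of an orthogonal aminoacyl-tRNA synthetase/tRNA pair for genetic code expansion. It is maintained in E. coli at high copy through a ColE1/pUC-type origin with ampicillin resistance, and it also carries an f1 origin and remnants of a lac promoter/operator region. For selection in mammalian cells, an SV40 early promoter drives a hygromycin resistance gene ending in an SV40 polyadenylation signal. A short ble fragment annotated just downstream of HygR appears to be a leftover of vector construction.

The first payload is the Methanosarcina mazei pyrrolysyl-tRNA synthetase (pylS) carrying the Y306A and Y384F substitutions (the "AF" variant) and a nuclear export signal indicated by the name. The NES itself is not annotated separately in the feature tables. Its placement would be expected to favour a cytoplasmic location for the enzyme. The synthetase is transcribed from the CMV enhancer/promoter, followed by a CMV intron A fragment and an SP6 promoter, and is terminated by a bGH polyadenylation signal. A short fragment resembling an IgH signal sequence is annotated upstream of the coding region. The second payload is the cognate tRNAPyl, expressed from a human U6 RNA polymerase III promoter in a cassette oriented divergently from the synthetase unit.

Co-delivered with a gene of interest containing an amber (UAG) stop codon, the pair suppresses that codon and installs a noncanonical amino acid at the chosen site. The associated publication applies this to click-chemistry labelling for super-resolution microscopy. The two sequence records, depositor and NGS, differ by one nucleotide in length and show the same features in opposite orientations.
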