Features (pLannotate 1.2.2; 22 found; start..end, strand, type, name):
    150..529     +  enhancer       CMV enhancer: human cytomegalovirus immediate early enhancer
    530..733     +  promoter       CMV promoter: human cytomegalovirus (CMV) immediate early promoter
    869..912     +  intron         CMV intron (fragment): modified intron A from human cytomegalovirus
    964..982     +  promoter       SP6 promoter: promoter for bacteriophage SP6 RNA polymerase
    986..1023    +  CDS            IgH signal sequence (fragment): signal sequence from the mouse immunoglobulin heavy chain variable region
   1105..2463    +  CDS            pylS: PYLS_METMA - Experimental evidence at protein level: Swiss-Prot protein existence level 1. Catalyzes the attachment of pyrrolysine to tRNA(Pyl). Pyrrolysine is a lysine derivative encoded by the termination codon UAG. From Methanosarcina mazei (strain ATCC BAA-159 / DSM 3647 / Goe1 / Go1 / JCM 11833 / OCM 88) (Methanosarcina frisia).
   2554..2778    +  polyA_signal   bGH poly(A) signal: bovine growth hormone polyadenylation signal
   2782..2803    +  promoter       SV40 promoter (fragment): SV40 enhancer and early promoter
   2824..3252    +  rep_origin     f1 ori (sequence partly withheld): f1 bacteriophage origin of replication; arrow indicates direction of (+) strand synthesis
   3266..3596    +  promoter       SV40 promoter: SV40 enhancer and early promoter
   3645..4670    +  CDS            HygR: aminoglycoside phosphotransferase from E. coli; aph(4)-Ia; confers resistance to hygromycin
   4680..4805    +  CDS            ble (fragment): BLE_KLEPN - Experimental evidence at protein level: Swiss-Prot protein existence level 1. Binding protein with a strong affinity to the bleomycin family of antibiotics. Binds to CL990; an antimitotic-antibiotic compound. From Klebsiella pneumoniae.
   4800..4921    +  polyA_signal   SV40 poly(A) signal: SV40 polyadenylation signal
   4994..5010    -  protein_bind   lac operator: The lac repressor binds to the lac operator to inhibit transcription in E. coli. This inhibition can be relieved by adding lactose or isopropyl-β-D-thiogalactopyranoside (IPTG). lac repressor encoded by lacI
   5018..5048    -  promoter       lac promoter: promoter for the E. coli lac operon
   5063..5084    -  protein_bind   CAP binding site: CAP binding activates transcription in the presence of cAMP. E. coli catabolite activator protein
   5097..5189    -  CDS            lacI (fragment): lac repressor; lacI; The lac repressor binds to the lac operator to inhibit transcription in E. coli. This inhibition can be relieved by adding lactose or isopropyl-β-D-thiogalactopyranoside (IPTG).
   5372..5960    -  rep_origin     ori: high-copy-number ColE1/pMB1/pBR322/pUC origin of replication
   6131..6991    -  CDS            AmpR: β-lactamase; bla; confers resistance to ampicillin, carbenicillin, and related antibiotics
   6992..7096    -  promoter       AmpR promoter: bla
   7116..7184    -  ncRNA          tRNA: Accession: RF00005 - tRNA
   7194..7434    -  promoter       U6 promoter: RNA polymerase III promoter for human U6 snRNA
>Addgene plasmid #223508 | pCMV_NESPylRS(AF)_hU6tRNAPyl | depositor full sequence | sequence record 437735 | pCMV_NESPylRS(AF)_hU6tRNAPyl sequence 7461 bps
GCCAGATATACGCCAATATTGGCCATTAGCCATATTATTCATTGGTTATATAGCATAAATCAATATTGGC
TATTGGCCATTGCATACGTTGTATCTATATCATAATATGTACATTTATATTGGCTCATGTCCAATATGAC
CGCCATGTTGACATTGATTATTGACTAGTTATTAATAGTAATCAATTACGGGGTCATTAGTTCATAGCCC
ATATATGGAGTTCCGCGTTACATAACTTACGGTAAATGGCCCGCCTGGCTGACCGCCCAACGACCCCCGC
CCATTGACGTCAATAATGACGTATGTTCCCATAGTAACGCCAATAGGGACTTTCCATTGACGTCAATGGG
TGGACTATTTACGGTAAACTGCCCACTTGGCAGTACATCAAGTGTATCATATGCCAAGTACGCCCCCTAT
TGACGTCAATGACGGTAAATGGCCCGCCTGGCATTATGCCCAGTACATGACCTTATGGGACTTTCCTACT
TGGCAGTACATCTACGTATTAGTCATCGCTATTACCATGGTGATGCGGTTTTGGCAGTACATCAATGGGC
GTGGATAGCGGTTTGACTCACGGGGATTTCCAAGTCTCCACCCCATTGACGTCAATGGGAGTTTGTTTTG
GCACCAAAATCAACGGGACTTTCCAAAATGTCGTAACAACTCCGCCCCATTGACGCAAATGGGCGGTAGG
CGTGTACGGTGGGAGGTCTATATAAGCAGAGCTCGTTTAGTGAACCGTCAGATCGCCTGGAGACGCCATC
CACGCTGTTTTGACCTCCATAGAAGACACCGGGACCGATCCAGCCTCCGCGGCCGGGAACGGTGCATTGG
AACGCGGATTCCCCGTGCCAAGAGTGACGTAAGTACCGCCTATAGAGTCTATAGGCCCACCCCCTTGGCT
TCGTTAGAACGCGGCTACAATTAATACATAACCTTATGTATCATACACATACGATTTAGGTGACACTATA
GAATAACATCCACTTTGCCTTTCTCTCCACAGGTGTCCACTCCCAGGTCCAACTGCACGGAAGCTTCACC
ATGGCGTGCCCGGTGCCGCTGCAGCTGCCGCCGCTGGAACGCCTGACCCTGGATGATAAAAAACCGCTGA
ATACCCTGATCTCTGCTACTGGTCTGTGGATGAGTCGTACCGGAACCATTCATAAAATCAAACACCACGA
GGTTAGCCGTTCGAAAATCTATATTGAGATGGCGTGTGGCGATCATCTGGTTGTGAACAATAGCCGCTCT
TCTCGTACAGCACGTGCACTGCGTCACCACAAATATCGTAAAACCTGTAAACGTTGCCGTGTGTCCGATG
AGGATCTGAACAAATTCCTGACAAAAGCCAATGAGGACCAAACAAGCGTGAAAGTGAAAGTCGTTAGCGC
TCCTACCCGTACTAAAAAAGCAATGCCGAAATCCGTTGCTCGTGCCCCTAAACCACTGGAAAACACTGAA
GCAGCACAGGCACAGCCGTCTGGAAGCAAATTCTCTCCGGCCATTCCTGTTTCTACCCAGGAGTCCGTTT
CTGTTCCAGCAAGTGTGAGCACCAGCATTAGCAGTATTAGCACCGGTGCCACCGCTAGCGCCCTGGTTAA
AGGCAATACCAATCCGATTACAAGCATGTCTGCCCCGGTTCAAGCATCAGCTCCAGCACTGACAAAATCC
CAAACCGATCGTCTGGAGGTTCTGCTGAATCCGAAAGACGAAATCAGCCTGAATTCCGGCAAACCGTTTC
GTGAACTGGAGAGCGAACTGCTGTCACGTCGTAAAAAAGACCTGCAACAAATCTATGCCGAAGAACGTGA
GAACTATCTGGGGAAACTGGAACGTGAAATCACCCGCTTTTTCGTGGATCGTGGCTTTCTGGAGATCAAA
TCCCCGATTCTGATTCCTCTGGAGTATATCGAGCGTATGGGCATCGACAATGATACCGAACTGAGCAAAC
AAATTTTCCGTGTGGATAAAAACTTCTGTCTGCGCCCTATGCTAGCACCAAATCTGGCTAACTATCTGCG
CAAACTGGACCGTGCCCTGCCTGATCCTATCAAAATCTTCGAGATCGGCCCGTGTTATCGTAAAGAGTCC
GACGGTAAAGAACATCTGGAGGAGTTTACCATGCTGAACTTTTGCCAAATGGGTTCAGGTTGTACTCGTG
AGAACCTGGAAAGCATCATCACCGATTTTCTGAACCACCTGGGCATTGACTTCAAAATTGTGGGCGACAG
CTGTATGGTGTTTGGCGACACCCTGGATGTCATGCACGGCGACCTGGAACTGTCTAGTGCCGTTGTGGGC
CCAATCCCGCTGGATCGTGAGTGGGGTATCGACAAACCTTGGATCGGTGCGGGTTTTGGTCTGGAGCGTC
TGCTGAAAGTAAAACACGACTTCAAGAACATCAAACGTGCTGCACGTTCCGAGTCCTATTACAATGGTAT
TTCTACTAACCTGTAAGGATCCACTAGTCCAGTGTGGTGGAATTCTGCAGATATCCAGCACAGTGGCGGC
CGCTCGAGTCTAGAACCCGCTGATCAGCCTCGACTGTGCCTTCTAGTTGCCAGCCATCTGTTGTTTGCCC
CTCCCCCGTGCCTTCCTTGACCCTGGAAGGTGCCACTCCCACTGTCCTTTCCTAATAAAATGAGGAAATT
GCATCGCATTGTCTGAGTAGGTGTCATTCTATTCTGGGGGGTGGGGTGGGGCAGGACAGCAAGGGGGAGG
ATTGGGAAGACAATAGCAGGCATGCTGGGGATGCGGTGGGCTCTATGGCTTCTGAGGCGGAAAGAACCAG
CTGGGGCTCTAGGGGGTATCCCC
[124 nt withheld, positions 2824-2947]
C
[32 nt withheld, positions 2949-2980]
CA
[57 nt withheld, positions 2983-3039]
A
[49 nt withheld, positions 3041-3089]
CCTTTGACGTTGGAGTCCACGTTCTTT
[37 nt withheld, positions 3117-3153]
ACCCTATCTCGGTCTATTCTTTTGATTTATAAGGGATTTTGGGGATTTCGGCCTATTGGTTAAAAAATGA
GCTGATTTAACAAAAATTTAACGCGAATTAATTCTGTGGAATGTGTGTCAGTTAGGGTGTGGAAAGTCCC
CAGGCTCCCCAGGCAGGCAGAAGTATGCAAAGCATGCATCTCAATTAGTCAGCAACCAGGTGTGGAAAGT
CCCCAGGCTCCCCAGCAGGCAGAAGTATGCAAAGCATGCATCTCAATTAGTCAGCAACCATAGTCCCGCC
CCTAACTCCGCCCATCCCGCCCCTAACTCCGCCCAGTTCCGCCCATTCTCCGCCCCATGGCTGACTAATT
TTTTTTATTTATGCAGAGGCCGAGGCCGCCTCTGCCTCTGAGCTATTCCAGAAGTAGTGAGGAGGCTTTT
TTGGAGGCCTAGGCTTTTGCAAAAAGCTCCCGGGAGCTTGTATATCCATTTTCGGATCTGATCAGCACGT
GATGAAAAAGCCTGAACTCACCGCGACGTCTGTCGAGAAGTTTCTGATCGAAAAGTTCGACAGCGTCTCC
GACCTGATGCAGCTCTCGGAGGGCGAAGAATCTCGTGCTTTCAGCTTCGATGTAGGAGGGCGTGGATATG
TCCTGCGGGTAAATAGCTGCGCCGATGGTTTCTACAAAGATCGTTATGTTTATCGGCACTTTGCATCGGC
CGCGCTCCCGATTCCGGAAGTGCTTGACATTGGGGAATTCAGCGAGAGCCTGACCTATTGCATCTCCCGC
CGTGCACAGGGTGTCACGTTGCAAGACCTGCCTGAAACCGAACTGCCCGCTGTTCTGCAGCCGGTCGCGG
AGGCCATGGATGCGATCGCTGCGGCCGATCTTAGCCAGACGAGCGGGTTCGGCCCATTCGGACCGCAAGG
AATCGGTCAATACACTACATGGCGTGATTTCATATGCGCGATTGCTGATCCCCATGTGTATCACTGGCAA
ACTGTGATGGACGACACCGTCAGTGCGTCCGTCGCGCAGGCTCTCGATGAGCTGATGCTTTGGGCCGAGG
ACTGCCCCGAAGTCCGGCACCTCGTGCACGCGGATTTCGGCTCCAACAATGTCCTGACGGACAATGGCCG
CATAACAGCGGTCATTGACTGGAGCGAGGCGATGTTCGGGGATTCCCAATACGAGGTCGCCAACATCTTC
TTCTGGAGGCCGTGGTTGGCTTGTATGGAGCAGCAGACGCGCTACTTCGAGCGGAGGCATCCGGAGCTTG
CAGGATCGCCGCGGCTCCGGGCGTATATGCTCCGCATTGGTCTTGACCAACTCTATCAGAGCTTGGTTGA
CGGCAATTTCGATGATGCAGCTTGGGCGCAGGGTCGATGCGACGCAATCGTCCGATCCGGAGCCGGGACT
GTCGGGCGTACACAAATCGCCCGCAGAAGCGCGGCCGTCTGGACCGATGGCTGTGTAGAAGTACTCGCCG
ATAGTGGAAACCGACGCCCCAGCACTCGTCCGAGGGCAAAGGAATAGCACGTGCTACGAGATTTCGATTC
CACCGCCGCCTTCTATGAAAGGTTGGGCTTCGGAATCGTTTTCCGGGACGCCGGCTGGATGATCCTCCAG
CGCGGGGATCTCATGCTGGAGTTCTTCGCCCACCCCAACTTGTTTATTGCAGCTTATAATGGTTACAAAT
AAAGCAATAGCATCACAAATTTCACAAATAAAGCATTTTTTTCACTGCATTCTAGTTGTGGTTTGTCCAA
ACTCATCAATGTATCTTATCATGTCTGTATACCGTCGACCTCTAGCTAGAGCTTGGCGTAATCATGGTCA
TAGCTGTTTCCTGTGTGAAATTGTTATCCGCTCACAATTCCACACAACATACGAGCCGGAAGCATAAAGT
GTAAAGCCTGGGGTGCCTAATGAGTGAGCTAACTCACATTAATTGCGTTGCGCTCACTGCCCGCTTTCCA
GTCGGGAAACCTGTCGTGCCAGCTGCATTAATGAATCGGCCAACGCGCGGGGAGAGGCGGTTTGCGTATT
GGGCGCTCTTCCGCTTCCTCGCTCACTGACTCGCTGCGCTCGGTCGTTCGGCTGCGGCGAGCGGTATCAG
CTCACTCAAAGGCGGTAATACGGTTATCCACAGAATCAGGGGATAACGCAGGAAAGAACATGTGAGCAAA
AGGCCAGCAAAAGGCCAGGAACCGTAAAAAGGCCGCGTTGCTGGCGTTTTTCCATAGGCTCCGCCCCCCT
GACGAGCATCACAAAAATCGACGCTCAAGTCAGAGGTGGCGAAACCCGACAGGACTATAAAGATACCAGG
CGTTTCCCCCTGGAAGCTCCCTCGTGCGCTCTCCTGTTCCGACCCTGCCGCTTACCGGATACCTGTCCGC
CTTTCTCCCTTCGGGAAGCGTGGCGCTTTCTCAATGCTCACGCTGTAGGTATCTCAGTTCGGTGTAGGTC
GTTCGCTCCAAGCTGGGCTGTGTGCACGAACCCCCCGTTCAGCCCGACCGCTGCGCCTTATCCGGTAACT
ATCGTCTTGAGTCCAACCCGGTAAGACACGACTTATCGCCACTGGCAGCAGCCACTGGTAACAGGATTAG
CAGAGCGAGGTATGTAGGCGGTGCTACAGAGTTCTTGAAGTGGTGGCCTAACTACGGCTACACTAGAAGG
ACAGTATTTGGTATCTGCGCTCTGCTGAAGCCAGTTACCTTCGGAAAAAGAGTTGGTAGCTCTTGATCCG
GCAAACAAACCACCGCTGGTAGCGGTGGTTTTTTTGTTTGCAAGCAGCAGATTACGCGCAGAAAAAAAGG
ATCTCAAGAAGATCCTTTGATCTTTTCTACGGGGTCTGACGCTCAGTGGAACGAAAACTCACGTTAAGGG
ATTTTGGTCATGAGATTATCAAAAAGGATCTTCACCTAGATCCTTTTAAATTAAAAATGAAGTTTTAAAT
CAATCTAAAGTATATATGAGTAAACTTGGTCTGACAGTTACCAATGCTTAATCAGTGAGGCACCTATCTC
AGCGATCTGTCTATTTCGTTCATCCATAGTTGCCTGACTCCCCGTCGTGTAGATAACTACGATACGGGAG
GGCTTACCATCTGGCCCCAGTGCTGCAATGATACCGCGAGACCCACGCTCACCGGCTCCAGATTTATCAG
CAATAAACCAGCCAGCCGGAAGGGCCGAGCGCAGAAGTGGTCCTGCAACTTTATCCGCCTCCATCCAGTC
TATTAATTGTTGCCGGGAAGCTAGAGTAAGTAGTTCGCCAGTTAATAGTTTGCGCAACGTTGTTGCCATT
GCTACAGGCATCGTGGTGTCACGCTCGTCGTTTGGTATGGCTTCATTCAGCTCCGGTTCCCAACGATCAA
GGCGAGTTACATGATCCCCCATGTTGTGCAAAAAAGCGGTTAGCTCCTTCGGTCCTCCGATCGTTGTCAG
AAGTAAGTTGGCCGCAGTGTTATCACTCATGGTTATGGCAGCACTGCATAATTCTCTTACTGTCATGCCA
TCCGTAAGATGCTTTTCTGTGACTGGTGAGTACTCAACCAAGTCATTCTGAGAATAGTGTATGCGGCGAC
CGAGTTGCTCTTGCCCGGCGTCAATACGGGATAATACCGCGCCACATAGCAGAACTTTAAAAGTGCTCAT
CATTGGAAAACGTTCTTCGGGGCGAAAACTCTCAAGGATCTTACCGCTGTTGAGATCCAGTTCGATGTAA
CCCACTCGTGCACCCAACTGATCTTCAGCATCTTTTACTTTCACCAGCGTTTCTGGGTGAGCAAAAACAG
GAAGGCAAAATGCCGCAAAAAAGGGAATAAGGGCGACACGGAAATGTTGAATACTCATACTCTTCCTTTT
TCAATATTATTGAAGCATTTATCAGGGTTATTGTCTCATGAGCGGATACATATTTGAATGTATTTAGAAA
AATAAACAAATAGGGGTTCCGCGCACATTTCCCCGAAAAATGGCGGAAACCCCGGGAATCTAACCCGGCT
GAACGGATTTAGAGTCCATTCGATCTACATGATCAGGTTTCCGGTGTTTCGTCCTTTCCACAAGATATAT
AAAGCCAAGAAATCGAAATACTTTCAAGTTACGGTAAGCATATGATAGTCCATTTTAAAACATAATTTTA
AAACTGCAAACTACCCAAGAAATTATTACTTTCTACGTCACGTATTTTGTACTAATATCTTTGTGTTTAC
AGTCAAATTAATTCTAATTATCTCTCTAACAGCCTTGTATCGTATATGCAAATATGAAGGAATCATGGGA
AATAGGCCCTCTTCCTGCCCGACCTTCGCGATGTACGG
