Features (pLannotate 1.2.2; 22 found; start..end, strand, type, name):
     46..83      -  CDS            IgH signal sequence (fragment): signal sequence from the mouse immunoglobulin heavy chain variable region
     87..105     -  promoter       SP6 promoter: promoter for bacteriophage SP6 RNA polymerase
    157..200     -  intron         CMV intron (fragment): modified intron A from human cytomegalovirus
    339..538     -  promoter       CMV promoter: human cytomegalovirus (CMV) immediate early promoter
    540..917     -  enhancer       CMV enhancer: human cytomegalovirus immediate early enhancer
   1096..1336    +  promoter       U6 promoter: RNA polymerase III promoter for human U6 snRNA
   1344..1412    +  ncRNA          tRNA: Accession: RF00005 - tRNA
   1434..1538    +  promoter       AmpR promoter: bla
   1539..2399    +  CDS            AmpR: β-lactamase; bla; confers resistance to ampicillin, carbenicillin, and related antibiotics
   2570..3158    +  rep_origin     ori: high-copy-number ColE1/pMB1/pBR322/pUC origin of replication
   3341..3433    +  CDS            lacI (fragment): lac repressor; lacI; The lac repressor binds to the lac operator to inhibit transcription in E. coli. This inhibition can be relieved by adding lactose or isopropyl-β-D-thiogalactopyranoside (IPTG).
   3446..3467    +  protein_bind   CAP binding site: CAP binding activates transcription in the presence of cAMP. E. coli catabolite activator protein
   3482..3512    +  promoter       lac promoter: promoter for the E. coli lac operon
   3520..3536    +  protein_bind   lac operator: The lac repressor binds to the lac operator to inhibit transcription in E. coli. This inhibition can be relieved by adding lactose or isopropyl-β-D-thiogalactopyranoside (IPTG). lac repressor encoded by lacI
   3609..3730    -  polyA_signal   SV40 poly(A) signal: SV40 polyadenylation signal
   3725..3850    -  CDS            ble (fragment): BLE_KLEPN - Experimental evidence at protein level: Swiss-Prot protein existence level 1. Binding protein with a strong affinity to the bleomycin family of antibiotics. Binds to CL990; an antimitotic-antibiotic compound. From Klebsiella pneumoniae.
   3860..4885    -  CDS            HygR: aminoglycoside phosphotransferase from E. coli; aph(4)-Ia; confers resistance to hygromycin
   4934..5263    -  promoter       SV40 promoter: SV40 enhancer and early promoter
   5277..5705    -  rep_origin     f1 ori (sequence partly withheld): f1 bacteriophage origin of replication; arrow indicates direction of (+) strand synthesis
   5726..5747    -  promoter       SV40 promoter (fragment): SV40 enhancer and early promoter
   5751..5975    -  polyA_signal   bGH poly(A) signal: bovine growth hormone polyadenylation signal
   6066..7424    -  CDS            pylS: PYLS_METMA - Experimental evidence at protein level: Swiss-Prot protein existence level 1. Catalyzes the attachment of pyrrolysine to tRNA(Pyl). Pyrrolysine is a lysine derivative encoded by the termination codon UAG. From Methanosarcina mazei (strain ATCC BAA-159 / DSM 3647 / Goe1 / Go1 / JCM 11833 / OCM 88) (Methanosarcina frisia).
>Addgene plasmid #223508 | pCMV_NESPylRS(AF)_hU6tRNAPyl | addgene full sequence | sequence record 445174 | Addgene NGS Result
CGGCACCGGGCACGCCATGGTGAAGCTTCCGTGCAGTTGGACCTGGGAGTGGACACCTGTGGAGAGAAAG
GCAAAGTGGATGTTATTCTATAGTGTCACCTAAATCGTATGTGTATGATACATAAGGTTATGTATTAATT
GTAGCCGCGTTCTAACGAAGCCAAGGGGGTGGGCCTATAGACTCTATAGGCGGTACTTACGTCACTCTTG
GCACGGGGAATCCGCGTTCCAATGCACCGTTCCCGGCCGCGGAGGCTGGATCGGTCCCGGTGTCTTCTAT
GGAGGTCAAAACAGCGTGGATGGCGTCTCCAGGCGATCTGACGGTTCACTAAACGAGCTCTGCTTATATA
GACCTCCCACCGTACACGCCTACCGCCCATTTGCGTCAACGGGGCGGGGTTATTACGACATTTTGGAAAG
TCCCGTTGATTTTGGTGCCAAAACAAACTCCCATTGACGTCAATGGGGTGGAGACTTGGAAATCCCCGTG
AGTCAAACCGCTATCCACGCCCATTGGTGTACTGCCAAAACCGCATCACCATGGTAATAGCGATGACTAA
TACGTAGATGTACTGCCAAGTAGGAAAGTCCCGTAAGGTCATGTACTGGGCATAATGCCAGGCGGGCCAT
TTACCGTCATTGACGTCAATAGGGGGCGGACTTGGCATATGATACACTTGATGTACTGCCAAGTGGGCAG
TTTACCGTAAATACTCCACCCATTGACGTCAATGGAAAGTCCCTATTGGCGTTACTATGGGAACATACGT
CATTATTGACGTCAATGGGCGGGGGTCGTTGGGCGGTCAGCCAGGCGGGCCATTTACCGTAAGTTATGTA
ACGCGGAACTCCATATATGGGCTATGAACTAATGACCCCGTAATTGATTACTATTAATAACTAGTCAATA
ATCAATGCCAACATGGCGGTCATATTGGACATGAGCCAATATAAATGTACATATTATGATATAGATACAA
CGTATGCAATGGCCAATAGCCAATATTGATTTATGCTATATAACCAATGAATAATATGGCTAATGGCCAA
TATTGGCGTATATCTGGCCCGTACATCGCGAAGGTCGGGCAGGAAGAGGGCCTATTTCCCATGATTCCTT
CATATTTGCATATACGATACAAGGCTGTTAGAGAGATAATTAGAATTAATTTGACTGTAAACACAAAGAT
ATTAGTACAAAATACGTGACGTAGAAAGTAATAATTTCTTGGGTAGTTTGCAGTTTTAAAATTATGTTTT
AAAATGGACTATCATATGCTTACCGTAACTTGAAAGTATTTCGATTTCTTGGCTTTATATATCTTGTGGA
AAGGACGAAACACCGGAAACCTGATCATGTAGATCGAATGGACTCTAAATCCGTTCAGCCGGGTTAGATT
CCCGGGGTTTCCGCCATTTTTCGGGGAAATGTGCGCGGAACCCCTATTTGTTTATTTTTCTAAATACATT
CAAATATGTATCCGCTCATGAGACAATAACCCTGATAAATGCTTCAATAATATTGAAAAAGGAAGAGTAT
GAGTATTCAACATTTCCGTGTCGCCCTTATTCCCTTTTTTGCGGCATTTTGCCTTCCTGTTTTTGCTCAC
CCAGAAACGCTGGTGAAAGTAAAAGATGCTGAAGATCAGTTGGGTGCACGAGTGGGTTACATCGAACTGG
ATCTCAACAGCGGTAAGATCCTTGAGAGTTTTCGCCCCGAAGAACGTTTTCCAATGATGAGCACTTTTAA
AGTTCTGCTATGTGGCGCGGTATTATCCCGTATTGACGCCGGGCAAGAGCAACTCGGTCGCCGCATACAC
TATTCTCAGAATGACTTGGTTGAGTACTCACCAGTCACAGAAAAGCATCTTACGGATGGCATGACAGTAA
GAGAATTATGCAGTGCTGCCATAACCATGAGTGATAACACTGCGGCCAACTTACTTCTGACAACGATCGG
AGGACCGAAGGAGCTAACCGCTTTTTTGCACAACATGGGGGATCATGTAACTCGCCTTGATCGTTGGGAA
CCGGAGCTGAATGAAGCCATACCAAACGACGAGCGTGACACCACGATGCCTGTAGCAATGGCAACAACGT
TGCGCAAACTATTAACTGGCGAACTACTTACTCTAGCTTCCCGGCAACAATTAATAGACTGGATGGAGGC
GGATAAAGTTGCAGGACCACTTCTGCGCTCGGCCCTTCCGGCTGGCTGGTTTATTGCTGATAAATCTGGA
GCCGGTGAGCGTGGGTCTCGCGGTATCATTGCAGCACTGGGGCCAGATGGTAAGCCCTCCCGTATCGTAG
TTATCTACACGACGGGGAGTCAGGCAACTATGGATGAACGAAATAGACAGATCGCTGAGATAGGTGCCTC
ACTGATTAAGCATTGGTAACTGTCAGACCAAGTTTACTCATATATACTTTAGATTGATTTAAAACTTCAT
TTTTAATTTAAAAGGATCTAGGTGAAGATCCTTTTTGATAATCTCATGACCAAAATCCCTTAACGTGAGT
TTTCGTTCCACTGAGCGTCAGACCCCGTAGAAAAGATCAAAGGATCTTCTTGAGATCCTTTTTTTCTGCG
CGTAATCTGCTGCTTGCAAACAAAAAAACCACCGCTACCAGCGGTGGTTTGTTTGCCGGATCAAGAGCTA
CCAACTCTTTTTCCGAAGGTAACTGGCTTCAGCAGAGCGCAGATACCAAATACTGTTCTTCTAGTGTAGC
CGTAGTTAGGCCACCACTTCAAGAACTCTGTAGCACCGCCTACATACCTCGCTCTGCTAATCCTGTTACC
AGTGGCTGCTGCCAGTGGCGATAAGTCGTGTCTTACCGGGTTGGACTCAAGACGATAGTTACCGGATAAG
GCGCAGCGGTCGGGCTGAACGGGGGGTTCGTGCACACAGCCCAGCTTGGAGCGAACGACCTACACCGAAC
TGAGATACCTACAGCGTGAGCTATGAGAAAGCGCCACGCTTCCCGAAGGGAGAAAGGCGGACAGGTATCC
GGTAAGCGGCAGGGTCGGAACAGGAGAGCGCACGAGGGAGCTTCCAGGGGGAAACGCCTGGTATCTTTAT
AGTCCTGTCGGGTTTCGCCACCTCTGACTTGAGCGTCGATTTTTGTGATGCTCGTCAGGGGGGCGGAGCC
TATGGAAAAACGCCAGCAACGCGGCCTTTTTACGGTTCCTGGCCTTTTGCTGGCCTTTTGCTCACATGTT
CTTTCCTGCGTTATCCCCTGATTCTGTGGATAACCGTATTACCGCCTTTGAGTGAGCTGATACCGCTCGC
CGCAGCCGAACGACCGAGCGCAGCGAGTCAGTGAGCGAGGAAGCGGAAGAGCGCCCAATACGCAAACCGC
CTCTCCCCGCGCGTTGGCCGATTCATTAATGCAGCTGGCACGACAGGTTTCCCGACTGGAAAGCGGGCAG
TGAGCGCAACGCAATTAATGTGAGTTAGCTCACTCATTAGGCACCCCAGGCTTTACACTTTATGCTTCCG
GCTCGTATGTTGTGTGGAATTGTGAGCGGATAACAATTTCACACAGGAAACAGCTATGACCATGATTACG
CCAAGCTCTAGCTAGAGGTCGACGGTATACAGACATGATAAGATACATTGATGAGTTTGGACAAACCACA
ACTAGAATGCAGTGAAAAAAATGCTTTATTTGTGAAATTTGTGATGCTATTGCTTTATTTGTAACCATTA
TAAGCTGCAATAAACAAGTTGGGGTGGGCGAAGAACTCCAGCATGAGATCCCCGCGCTGGAGGATCATCC
AGCCGGCGTCCCGGAAAACGATTCCGAAGCCCAACCTTTCATAGAAGGCGGCGGTGGAATCGAAATCTCG
TAGCACGTGCTATTCCTTTGCCCTCGGACGAGTGCTGGGGCGTCGGTTTCCACTATCGGCGAGTACTTCT
ACACAGCCATCGGTCCAGACGGCCGCGCTTCTGCGGGCGATTTGTGTACGCCCGACAGTCCCGGCTCCGG
ATCGGACGATTGCGTCGCATCGACCCTGCGCCCAAGCTGCATCATCGAAATTGCCGTCAACCAAGCTCTG
ATAGAGTTGGTCAAGACCAATGCGGAGCATATACGCCCGGAGCCGCGGCGATCCTGCAAGCTCCGGATGC
CTCCGCTCGAAGTAGCGCGTCTGCTGCTCCATACAAGCCAACCACGGCCTCCAGAAGAAGATGTTGGCGA
CCTCGTATTGGGAATCCCCGAACATCGCCTCGCTCCAGTCAATGACCGCTGTTATGCGGCCATTGTCCGT
CAGGACATTGTTGGAGCCGAAATCCGCGTGCACGAGGTGCCGGACTTCGGGGCAGTCCTCGGCCCAAAGC
ATCAGCTCATCGAGAGCCTGCGCGACGGACGCACTGACGGTGTCGTCCATCACAGTTTGCCAGTGATACA
CATGGGGATCAGCAATCGCGCATATGAAATCACGCCATGTAGTGTATTGACCGATTCCTTGCGGTCCGAA
TGGGCCGAACCCGCTCGTCTGGCTAAGATCGGCCGCAGCGATCGCATCCATGGCCTCCGCGACCGGCTGC
AGAACAGCGGGCAGTTCGGTTTCAGGCAGGTCTTGCAACGTGACACCCTGTGCACGGCGGGAGATGCAAT
AGGTCAGGCTCTCGCTGAATTCCCCAATGTCAAGCACTTCCGGAATCGGGAGCGCGGCCGATGCAAAGTG
CCGATAAACATAACGATCTTTGTAGAAACCATCGGCGCAGCTATTTACCCGCAGGACATATCCACGCCCT
CCTACATCGAAGCTGAAAGCACGAGATTCTTCGCCCTCCGAGAGCTGCATCAGGTCGGAGACGCTGTCGA
ACTTTTCGATCAGAAACTTCTCGACAGACGTCGCGGTGAGTTCAGGCTTTTTCATCACGTGCTGATCAGA
TCCGAAAATGGATATACAAGCTCCCGGGAGCTTTTTGCAAAAGCCTAGGCCTCCAAAAAAGCCTCCTCAC
TACTTCTGGAATAGCTCAGAGGCAGAGGCGGCCTCGGCCTCTGCATAAATAAAAAAAATTAGTCAGCCAT
GGGGCGGAGAATGGGCGGAACTGGGCGGAGTTAGGGGCGGGATGGGCGGAGTTAGGGGCGGGACTATGGT
TGCTGACTAATTGAGATGCATGCTTTGCATACTTCTGCCTGCTGGGGAGCCTGGGGACTTTCCACACCTG
GTTGCTGACTAATTGAGATGCATGCTTTGCATACTTCTGCCTGCTGGGGAGCCTGGGGACTTTCCACACC
CTAACTGACACACATTCCACAGAATTAATTCGCGTTAAATTTTTGTTAAATCAGCTCATTTTTTAACCAA
TAGGCCGAAATCGGCAAAATCCCTTATAAATCAAAAGAATAGACCGAGATAGGGT
[37 nt withheld, positions 5376-5412]
AAAGAACGTGGACTCCAACGTCAAAGG
[49 nt withheld, positions 5440-5488]
T
[91 nt withheld, positions 5490-5580]
G
[124 nt withheld, positions 5582-5705]
GGGGATACCCCCTAGAGCCCCAGCTGGTTCTTTCCGCCTCAGAAGCCATAGAGCCCACCGCATCCCCAGC
ATGCCTGCTATTGTCTTCCCAATCCTCCCCCTTGCTGTCCTGCCCCACCCCACCCCCCAGAATAGAATGA
CACCTACTCAGACAATGCGATGCAATTTCCTCATTTTATTAGGAAAGGACAGTGGGAGTGGCACCTTCCA
GGGTCAAGGAAGGCACGGGGGAGGGGCAAACAACAGATGGCTGGCAACTAGAAGGCACAGTCGAGGCTGA
TCAGCGGGTTCTAGACTCGAGCGGCCGCCACTGTGCTGGATATCTGCAGAATTCCACCACACTGGACTAG
TGGATCCTTACAGGTTAGTAGAAATACCATTGTAATAGGACTCGGAACGTGCAGCACGTTTGATGTTCTT
GAAGTCGTGTTTTACTTTCAGCAGACGCTCCAGACCAAAACCCGCACCGATCCAAGGTTTGTCGATACCC
CACTCACGATCCAGCGGGATTGGGCCCACAACGGCACTAGACAGTTCCAGGTCGCCGTGCATGACATCCA
GGGTGTCGCCAAACACCATACAGCTGTCGCCCACAATTTTGAAGTCAATGCCCAGGTGGTTCAGAAAATC
GGTGATGATGCTTTCCAGGTTCTCACGAGTACAACCTGAACCCATTTGGCAAAAGTTCAGCATGGTAAAC
TCCTCCAGATGTTCTTTACCGTCGGACTCTTTACGATAACACGGGCCGATCTCGAAGATTTTGATAGGAT
CAGGCAGGGCACGGTCCAGTTTGCGCAGATAGTTAGCCAGATTTGGTGCTAGCATAGGGCGCAGACAGAA
GTTTTTATCCACACGGAAAATTTGTTTGCTCAGTTCGGTATCATTGTCGATGCCCATACGCTCGATATAC
TCCAGAGGAATCAGAATCGGGGATTTGATCTCCAGAAAGCCACGATCCACGAAAAAGCGGGTGATTTCAC
GTTCCAGTTTCCCCAGATAGTTCTCACGTTCTTCGGCATAGATTTGTTGCAGGTCTTTTTTACGACGTGA
CAGCAGTTCGCTCTCCAGTTCACGAAACGGTTTGCCGGAATTCAGGCTGATTTCGTCTTTCGGATTCAGC
AGAACCTCCAGACGATCGGTTTGGGATTTTGTCAGTGCTGGAGCTGATGCTTGAACCGGGGCAGACATGC
TTGTAATCGGATTGGTATTGCCTTTAACCAGGGCGCTAGCGGTGGCACCGGTGCTAATACTGCTAATGCT
GGTGCTCACACTTGCTGGAACAGAAACGGACTCCTGGGTAGAAACAGGAATGGCCGGAGAGAATTTGCTT
CCAGACGGCTGTGCCTGTGCTGCTTCAGTGTTTTCCAGTGGTTTAGGGGCACGAGCAACGGATTTCGGCA
TTGCTTTTTTAGTACGGGTAGGAGCGCTAACGACTTTCACTTTCACGCTTGTTTGGTCCTCATTGGCTTT
TGTCAGGAATTTGTTCAGATCCTCATCGGACACACGGCAACGTTTACAGGTTTTACGATATTTGTGGTGA
CGCAGTGCACGTGCTGTACGAGAAGAGCGGCTATTGTTCACAACCAGATGATCGCCACACGCCATCTCAA
TATAGATTTTCGAACGGCTAACCTCGTGGTGTTTGATTTTATGAATGGTTCCGGTACGACTCATCCACAG
ACCAGTAGCAGAGATCAGGGTATTCAGCGGTTTTTTATCATCCAGGGTCAGGCGTTCCAGCGGCGGCAGC
TGCAG
